>Addgene plasmid #225951 | pLV-SFFV-CALU-WPRE-UbC-Emerald | addgene full sequence | sequence record 446853 | Addgene NGS Result
TGATATCGAGCTTGCTACAAGGGACTTTCCGCTGGGGACTTTCCAGGGAGGCGTGGCCTGGGCGGGACTG
GGGAGTGGCGAGCCCTCAGATCCTGCATATAAGCAGCTGCTTTTTGCCTGTACTGGGTCTCTCTGGTTAG
ACCAGATCTGAGCCTGGGAGCTCTCTGGCTAACTAGGGAACCCACTGCTTAAGCCTCAATAAAGCTTGCC
TTGAGTGCTTCAAGTAGTGTGTGCCCGTCTGTTGTGTGACTCTGGTAACTAGAGATCCCTCAGACCCTTT
TAGTCAGTGTGGAAAATCTCTAGCAGTGGCGCCCGAACAGGGACTTGAAAGCGAAAGGGAAACCAGAGGA
GCTCTCTCGACGCAGGACTCGGCTTGCTGAAGCGCGCACGGCAAGAGGCGAGGGGCGGCGACTGGTGAGT
ACGCCAAAAATTTTGACTAGCGGAGGCTAGAAGGAGAGAGATGGGTGCGAGAGCGTCAGTATTAAGCGGG
GGAGAATTAGATCGCGATGGGAAAAAATTCGGTTAAGGCCAGGGGGAAAGAAAAAATATAAATTAAAACA
TATAGTATGGGCAAGCAGGGAGCTAGAACGATTCGCAGTTAATCCTGGCCTGTTAGAAACATCAGAAGGC
TGTAGACAAATACTGGGACAGCTACAACCATCCCTTCAGACAGGATCAGAAGAACTTAGATCATTATATA
ATACAGTAGCAACCCTCTATTGTGTGCATCAAAGGATAGAGATAAAAGACACCAAGGAAGCTTTAGACAA
GATAGAGGAAGAGCAAAACAAAAGTAAGACCACCGCACAGCAAGCGGCCGGCCGCTGATCTTCAGACCTG
GAGGAGGAGATATGAGGGACAATTGGAGAAGTGAATTATATAAATATAAAGTAGTAAAAATTGAACCATT
AGGAGTAGCACCCACCAAGGCAAAGAGAAGAGTGGTGCAGAGAGAAAAAAGAGCAGTGGGAATAGGAGCT
TTGTTCCTTGGGTTCTTGGGAGCAGCAGGAAGCACTATGGGCGCAGCGTCAATGACGCTGACGGTACAGG
CCAGACAATTATTGTCTGGTATAGTGCAGCAGCAGAACAATTTGCTGAGGGCTATTGAGGCGCAACAGCA
TCTGTTGCAACTCACAGTCTGGGGCATCAAGCAGCTCCAGGCAAGAATCCTGGCTGTGGAAAGATACCTA
AAGGATCAACAGCTCCTGGGGATTTGGGGTTGCTCTGGAAAACTCATTTGCACCACTGCTGTGCCTTGGA
ATGCTAGTTGGAGTAATAAATCTCTGGAACAGATTTGGAATCACACGACCTGGATGGAGTGGGACAGAGA
AATTAACAATTACACAAGCTTAATACACTCCTTAATTGAAGAATCGCAAAACCAGCAAGAAAAGAATGAA
CAAGAATTATTGGAATTAGATAAATGGGCAAGTTTGTGGAATTGGTTTAACATAACAAATTGGCTGTGGT
ATATAAAATTATTCATAATGATAGTAGGAGGCTTGGTAGGTTTAAGAATAGTTTTTGCTGTACTTTCTAT
AGTGAATAGAGTTAGGCAGGGATATTCACCATTATCGTTTCAGACCCACCTCCCAACCCCGAGGGGACCC
GACAGGCCCGAAGGAATAGAAGAAGAAGGTGGAGAGAGAGACAGAGACAGATCCATTCGATTAGTGAACG
GATCTCGACGGTATCGCCAAATGGCAGTATTCATCCACAATTTTAAAAGAAAAGGGGGGATTGGGGGGTA
CAGTGCAGGGGAAAGAATAGTAGACATAATAGCAACAGACATACAAACTAAAGAATTACAAAAACAAATT
ACAAAAATTCAAAATTTTCGGGTTTATTACAGGGACAGCAGAGATCCAGTTTGGATCGATAAGCTTGATA
TCGAATTCCTGCAGCCCCGATAAAATAAAAGATTTTATTTAGTCTCCAGAAAAAGGGGGGAATGAAAGAC
CCCACCTGTAGGTTTGGCAAGCTAGCTGCAGTAACGCCATTTTGCAAGGCATGGAAAAATACCAAACCAA
GAATAGAGAAGTTCAGATCAAGGGCGGGTACATGAAAATAGCTAACGTTGGGCCAAACAGGATATCTGCG
GTGAGCAGTTTCGGCCCCGGCCCGGGGCCAAGAACAGATGGTCACCGCAGTTTCGGCCCCGGCCCGAGGC
CAAGAACAGATGGTCCCCAGATATGGCCCAACCCTCAGCAGTTTCTTAAGACCCATCAGATGTTTCCAGG
CTCCCCCAAGGACCTGAAATGACCCTGCGCCTTATTTGAATTAACCAATCAGCCTGCTTCTCGCTTCTGT
TCGCGCGCTTCTGCTTCCCGAGCTCTATAAAAGAGCTCACAACCCCTCACTCGGCGCGCCAGTCCTCCGA
CAGACTGAGTCGCCCGGGGGGATCCACCGGTCGCCACCATGAAGGAAACTGATCTAATTATCATGGACCT
GCGACAGTTTCTTATGTGCCTGTCCCTGTGCACAGCCTTTGCCTTGAGCAAACCCACAGAAAAGAAGGAC
CGTGTACATCATGAGCCTCAGCTCAGTGACAAGGTTCACAATGATGCTCAGAGTTTTGATTATGACCATG
ATGCCTTCTTGGGTGCTGAAGAAGCAAAGACCTTTGATCAGCTGACACCAGAAGAGAGCAAGGAAAGGCT
TGGAAAGATTGTAAGTAAAATAGATGGCGACAAGGACGGGTTTGTCACTGTGGATGAGCTCAAAGACTGG
ATTAAATTTGCACAAAAGCGCTGGATTTACGAGGATGTAGAGCGACAGTGGAAGGGGCATGACCTCAATG
AGGACGGCCTCGTTTCCTGGGAGGAGTATAAAAATGCCACCTACGGCTACGTTTTAGATGATCCAGATCC
TGATGATGGATTTAACTATAAACAGATGATGGTTAGAGATGAGCGGAGGTTTAAAATGGCAGACAAGGAT
GGAGACCTCATTGCCACCAAGGAGGAGTTCACAGCTTTCCTGCACCCTGAGGAGTATGACTACATGAAAG
ATATAGTAGTACAGGAAACAATGGAAGATATAGATAAGAATGCTGATGGTTTCATTGATCTAGAAGAGTA
TATTGGTGACATGTACAGCCATGATGGGAATACTGATGAGCCAGAATGGGTAAAGACAGAGCGAGAGCAG
TTTGTTGAGTTTCGGGATAAGAACCGTGATGGGAAGATGGACAAGGAAGAGACCAAAGACTGGATCCTTC
CCTCAGACTATGATCATGCAGAGGCAGAAGCCAGGCACCTGGTCTATGAATCAGACCAAAACAAGGATGG
CAAGCTTACCAAGGAGGAGATCGTTGACAAGTATGACTTATTTGTTGGCAGCCAGGCCACAGATTTTGGG
GAGGCCTTAGTACGGCATGATGAGTTCTGAAGCGGCCGCGACTCTAGAGTCGACCTGCAGGCATGCAAGC
TTGATATCAAGCTTATCGATAATCAACCTCTGGATTACAAAATTTGTGAAAGATTGACTGGTATTCTTAA
CTATGTTGCTCCTTTTACGCTATGTGGATACGCTGCTTTAATGCCTTTGTATCATGCTATTGCTTCCCGT
ATGGCTTTCATTTTCTCCTCCTTGTATAAATCCTGGTTGCTGTCTCTTTATGAGGAGTTGTGGCCCGTTG
TCAGGCAACGTGGCGTGGTGTGCACTGTGTTTGCTGACGCAACCCCCACTGGTTGGGGCATTGCCACCAC
CTGTCAGCTCCTTTCCGGGACTTTCGCTTTCCCCCTCCCTATTGCCACGGCGGAACTCATCGCCGCCTGC
CTTGCCCGCTGCTGGACAGGGGCTCGGCTGTTGGGCACTGACAATTCCGTGGTGTTGTCGGGGAAATCAT
CGTCCTTTCCTTGGCTGCTCGCCTGTGTTGCCACCTGGATTCTGCGCGGGACGTCCTTCTGCTACGTCCC
TTCGGCCCTCAATCCAGCGGACCTTCCTTCCCGCGGGCGCCCCCCTCCTCACGGCGAGCGCTGCCACGTC
AGACGAAGGGCGCAGCGAGCGTCCTGATCCTTCCGCCCGGACGCTCAGGACAGCGGCCCGCTGCTCATAA
GACTCGGCCTTAGAACCCCAGTATCAGCAGAAGGACATTTTAGGACGGGACTTGGGTGACTCTAGGGCAC
TGGTTTTCTTTCCAGAGAGCGGAACAGGCGAGGAAAAGTAGTCCCTTCTCGGCGATTCTGCGGAGGGATC
TCCGTGGGGCGGTGAACGCCGATGATTATATAAGGACGCGCCGGGTGTGGCACAGCTAGTTCCGTCGCAG
CCGGGATTTGGGTCGCGGTTCTTGTTTGTGGATCGCTGTGATCGTCACTTGGTGAGTAGCGGGCTGCTGG
GCTGGCCGGGGCTTTCGTGGCCGCCGGGCCGCTCGGTGGGACGGAAGCGTGTGGAGAGACCGCCAAGGGC
TGTAGTCTGGGTCCGCGAGCAAGGTTGCCCTGAACTGGGGGTTGGGGGGAGCGCAGCAAAATGGCGGCTG
TTCCCGAGTCTTGAATGGAAGACGCTTGTGAGGCGGGCTGTGAGGTCGTTGAAACAAGGTGGGGGGCATG
GTGGGCGGCAAGAACCCAAGGTCTTGAGGCCTTCGCTAATGCGGGAAAGCTCTTATTCGGGTGAGATGGG
CTGGGGCACCATCTGGGGACCCTGACGTGAAGTTTGTCACTGACTGGAGAACTCGGTTTGTCGTCTGTTG
CGGGGGCGGCAGTTATGGCGGTGCCGTTGGGCAGTGCACCCGTACCTTTGGGAGCGCGCGCCCTCGTCGT
GTCGTGACGTCACCCGTTCTGTTGGCTTATAATGCAGGGTGGGGCCACCTGCCGGTAGGTGTGCGGTAGG
CTTTTCTCCGTCGCAGGACGCAGGGTTCGGGCCTAGGGTAGGCTCTCCTGAATCGACAGGCGCCGGACCT
CTGGTGAGGGGAGGGATAAGTGAGGCGTCAGTTTCTTTGGTCGGTTTTATGTACCTATCTTCTTAAGTAG
CTGAAGCTCCGGTTTTGAACTATGCGCTCGGGGTTGGCGAGTGTGTTTTGTGAAGTTTTTTAGGCACCTT
TTGAAATGTAATCATTTGGGTCAATATGTAATTTTCAGTGTTAGACTAGTAAATTGTCCGCTAAATTCTG
GCCGTTTTTGGCTTTTTTGTTAGACGAAGCTTGGTACCGAGCTCGGATCAATTCGCCACCATGGTGAGCA
AGGGCGAGGAGCTGTTCACCGGGGTGGTGCCCATCCTGGTCGAGCTGGACGGCGACGTAAACGGCCACAA
GTTCAGCGTGTCCGGCGAGGGCGAGGGCGATGCCACCTACGGCAAGCTGACCCTGAAGTTCATCTGCACC
ACCGGCAAGCTGCCCGTGCCCTGGCCCACCCTCGTGACCACCTTGACCTACGGCGTGCAGTGCTTCGCCC
GCTACCCCGACCACATGAAGCAGCACGACTTCTTCAAGTCCGCCATGCCCGAAGGCTACGTCCAGGAGCG
CACCATCTTCTTCAAGGACGACGGCAACTACAAGACCCGCGCCGAGGTGAAGTTCGAGGGCGACACCCTG
GTGAACCGCATCGAGCTGAAGGGCATCGACTTCAAGGAGGACGGCAACATCCTGGGGCACAAGCTGGAGT
ACAACTACAACAGCCACAAGGTCTATATCACCGCCGACAAGCAGAAGAACGGCATCAAGGTGAACTTCAA
GACCCGCCACAACATCGAGGACGGCAGCGTGCAGCTCGCCGACCACTACCAGCAGAACACCCCCATCGGC
GACGGCCCCGTGCTGCTGCCCGACAACCACTACCTGAGCACCCAGTCCGCCCTGAGCAAAGACCCCAACG
AGAAGCGCGATCACATGGTCCTGCTGGAGTTCGTGACCGCCGCCGGGATCACTCTCGGCATGGACGAGCT
GTACAAGTAACTCGAGGGAATTAATTCGAGCTCGGTACCTTTAAGACCAATGACTTACAAGGCAGCTGTA
GATCTTAGCCACTTTTTAAAAGAAAAGGGGGGACTGGAAGGGCTAATTCACTCCCAACGAAGACAAGATC
TGCTTTTTGCTTGTACTGGGTCTCTCTGGTTAGACCAGATCTGAGCCTGGGAGCTCTCTGGCTAACTAGG
GAACCCACTGCTTAAGCCTCAATAAAGCTTGCCTTGAGTGCTTCAAGTAGTGTGTGCCCGTCTGTTGTGT
GACTCTGGTAACTAGAGATCCCTCAGACCCTTTTAGTCAGTGTGGAAAATCTCTAGCAGCATCTAGAATT
AATTCCGTGTATTCTATAGTGTCACCTAAATCGTATGTGTATGATACATAAGGTTATGTATTAATTGTAG
CCGCGTTCTAACGACAATATGTACAAGCCTAATTGTGTAGCATCTGGCTTACTGAAGCAGACCCTATCAT
CTCTCTCGTAAACTGCCGTCAGAGTCGGTTTGGTTGGACGAACCTTCTGAGTTTCTGGTAACGCCGTCCC
GCACCCGGAAATGGTCAGCGAACCAATCAGCAGGGTCATCGCTAGCCAGATCCTCTACGCCGGACGCATC
GTGGCCGGCATCACCGGCGCCACAGGTGCGGTTGCTGGCGCCTATATCGCCGACATCACCGATGGGGAAG
ATCGGGCTCGCCACTTCGGGCTCATGAGCGCTTGTTTCGGCGTGGGTATGGTGGCAGGCCCCGTGGCCGG
GGGACTGTTGGGCGCCATCTCCTTGCATGCACCATTCCTTGCGGCGGCGGTGCTCAACGGCCTCAACCTA
CTACTGGGCTGCTTCCTAATGCAGGAGTCGCATAAGGGAGAGCGTCGAATGGTGCACTCTCAGTACAATC
TGCTCTGATGCCGCATAGTTAAGCCAGCCCCGACACCCGCCAACACCCGCTGACGCGCCCTGACGGGCTT
GTCTGCTCCCGGCATCCGCTTACAGACAAGCTGTGACCGTCTCCGGGAGCTGCATGTGTCAGAGGTTTTC
ACCGTCATCACCGAAACGCGCGAGACGAAAGGGCCTCGTGATACGCCTATTTTTATAGGTTAATGTCATG
ATAATAATGGTTTCTTAGACGTCAGGTGGCACTTTTCGGGGAAATGTGCGCGGAACCCCTATTTGTTTAT
TTTTCTAAATACATTCAAATATGTATCCGCTCATGAGACAATAACCCTGATAAATGCTTCAATAATATTG
AAAAAGGAAGAGTATGAGTATTCAACATTTCCGTGTCGCCCTTATTCCCTTTTTTGCGGCATTTTGCCTT
CCTGTTTTTGCTCACCCAGAAACGCTGGTGAAAGTAAAAGATGCTGAAGATCAGTTGGGTGCACGAGTGG
GTTACATCGAACTGGATCTCAACAGCGGTAAGATCCTTGAGAGTTTTCGCCCCGAAGAACGTTTTCCAAT
GATGAGCACTTTTAAAGTTCTGCTATGTGGCGCGGTATTATCCCGTATTGACGCCGGGCAAGAGCAACTC
GGTCGCCGCATACACTATTCTCAGAATGACTTGGTTGAGTACTCACCAGTCACAGAAAAGCATCTTACGG
ATGGCATGACAGTAAGAGAATTATGCAGTGCTGCCATAACCATGAGTGATAACACTGCGGCCAACTTACT
TCTGACAACGATCGGAGGACCGAAGGAGCTAACCGCTTTTTTGCACAACATGGGGGATCATGTAACTCGC
CTTGATCGTTGGGAACCGGAGCTGAATGAAGCCATACCAAACGACGAGCGTGACACCACGATGCCTGTAG
CAATGGCAACAACGTTGCGCAAACTATTAACTGGCGAACTACTTACTCTAGCTTCCCGGCAACAATTAAT
AGACTGGATGGAGGCGGATAAAGTTGCAGGACCACTTCTGCGCTCGGCCCTTCCGGCTGGCTGGTTTATT
GCTGATAAATCTGGAGCCGGTGAGCGTGGGTCTCGCGGTATCATTGCAGCACTGGGGCCAGATGGTAAGC
CCTCCCGTATCGTAGTTATCTACACGACGGGGAGTCAGGCAACTATGGATGAACGAAATAGACAGATCGC
TGAGATAGGTGCCTCACTGATTAAGCATTGGTAACTGTCAGACCAAGTTTACTCATATATACTTTAGATT
GATTTAAAACTTCATTTTTAATTTAAAAGGATCTAGGTGAAGATCCTTTTTGATAATCTCATGACCAAAA
TCCCTTAACGTGAGTTTTCGTTCCACTGAGCGTCAGACCCCGTAGAAAAGATCAAAGGATCTTCTTGAGA
TCCTTTTTTTCTGCGCGTAATCTGCTGCTTGCAAACAAAAAAACCACCGCTACCAGCGGTGGTTTGTTTG
CCGGATCAAGAGCTACCAACTCTTTTTCCGAAGGTAACTGGCTTCAGCAGAGCGCAGATACCAAATACTG
TTCTTCTAGTGTAGCCGTAGTTAGGCCACCACTTCAAGAACTCTGTAGCACCGCCTACATACCTCGCTCT
GCTAATCCTGTTACCAGTGGCTGCTGCCAGTGGCGATAAGTCGTGTCTTACCGGGTTGGACTCAAGACGA
TAGTTACCGGATAAGGCGCAGCGGTCGGGCTGAACGGGGGGTTCGTGCACACAGCCCAGCTTGGAGCGAA
CGACCTACACCGAACTGAGATACCTACAGCGTGAGCTATGAGAAAGCGCCACGCTTCCCGAAGGGAGAAA
GGCGGACAGGTATCCGGTAAGCGGCAGGGTCGGAACAGGAGAGCGCACGAGGGAGCTTCCAGGGGGAAAC
GCCTGGTATCTTTATAGTCCTGTCGGGTTTCGCCACCTCTGACTTGAGCGTCGATTTTTGTGATGCTCGT
CAGGGGGGCGGAGCCTATGGAAAAACGCCAGCAACGCGGCCTTTTTACGGTTCCTGGCCTTTTGCTGGCC
TTTTGCTCACATGTTCTTTCCTGCGTTATCCCCTGATTCTGTGGATAACCGTATTACCGCCTTTGAGTGA
GCTGATACCGCTCGCCGCAGCCGAACGACCGAGCGCAGCGAGTCAGTGAGCGAGGAAGCGGAAGAGCGCC
CAATACGCAAACCGCCTCTCCCCGCGCGTTGGCCGATTCATTAATGCAGCTGTGGAATGTGTGTCAGTTA
GGGTGTGGAAAGTCCCCAGGCTCCCCAGCAGGCAGAAGTATGCAAAGCATGCATCTCAATTAGTCAGCAA
CCAGGTGTGGAAAGTCCCCAGGCTCCCCAGCAGGCAGAAGTATGCAAAGCATGCATCTCAATTAGTCAGC
AACCATAGTCCCGCCCCTAACTCCGCCCATCCCGCCCCTAACTCCGCCCAGTTCCGCCCATTCTCCGCCC
CATGGCTGACTAATTTTTTTTATTTATGCAGAGGCCGAGGCCGCCTCGGCCTCTGAGCTATTCCAGAAGT
AGTGAGGAGGCTTTTTTGGAGGCCTAGGCTTTTGCAAAAAGCTTGGACACAAGACAGGCTTGCGAGATAT
GTTTGAGAATACCACTTTATCCCGCGTCAGGGAGAGGCAGTGCGTAAAAAGACGCGGACTCATGTGAAAT
ACTGGTTTTTAGTGCGCCAGATCTCTATAATCTCGCGCAACCTATTTTCCCCTCGAACACTTTTTAAGCC
GTAGATAAACAGGCTGGGACACTTCACATGAGCGAAAAATACATCGTCACCTGGGACATGTTGCAGATCC
ATGCACGTAAACTCGCAAGCCGACTGATGCCTTCTGAACAATGGAAAGGCATTATTGCCGTAAGCCGTGG
CGGTCTGTACCGGGTGCGTTACTGGCGCGTGAACTGGGTATTCGTCATGTCGATACCGTTTGTATTTCCA
GCTACGATCACGACAACCAGCGCGAGCTTAAAGTGCTGAAACGCGCAGAAGGCGATGGCGAAGGCTTCAT
CGTTATTGATGACCTGGTGGATACCGGTGGTACTGCGGTTGCGATTCGTGAAATGTATCCAAAAGCGCAC
TTTGTCACCATCTTCGCAAAACCGGCTGGTCGTCCGCTGGTTGATGACTATGTTGTTGATATCCCGCAAG
ATACCTGGATTGAACAGCCGTGGGATATGGGCGTCGTATTCGTCCCGCCAATCTCCGGTCGCTAATCTTT
TCAACGCCTGGCACTGCCGGGCGTTGTTCTTTTTAACTTCAGGCGGGTTACAATAGTTTCCAGTAAGTAT
TCTGGAGGCTGCATCCATGACACAGGCAAACCTGAGCGAAACCCTGTTCAAACCCCGCTTTAAACATCCT
GAAACCTCGACGCTAGTCCGCCGCTTTAATCACGGCGCACAACCGCCTGTGCAGTCGGCCCTTGATGGTA
AAACCATCCCTCACTGGTATCGCATGATTAACCGTCTGATGTGGATCTGGCGCGGCATTGACCCACGCGA
AATCCTCGACGTCCAGGCACGTATTGTGATGAGCGATGCCGAACGTACCGACGATGATTTATACGATACG
GTGATTGGCTACCGTGGCGGCAACTGGATTTATGAGTGGGCCCCGGATCTTTGTGAAGGAACCTTACTTC
TGTGGTGTGACATAATTGGACAAACTACCTACAGAGATTTAAAGCTCTAAGGTAAATATAAAATTTTTAA
GTGTATAATGTGTTAAACTACTGATTCTAATTGTTTGTGTATTTTAGATTCCAACCTATGGAACTGATGA
ATGGGAGCAGTGGTGGAATGCCTTTAATGAGGAAAACCTGTTTTGCTCAGAAGAAATGCCATCTAGTGAT
GATGAGGCTACTGCTGACTCTCAACATTCTACTCCTCCAAAAAAGAAGAGAAAGGTAGAAGACCCCAAGG
ACTTTCCTTCAGAATTGCTAAGTTTTTTGAGTCATGCTGTGTTTAGTAATAGAACTCTTGCTTGCTTTGC
TATTTACACCACAAAGGAAAAAGCTGCACTGCTATACAAGAAAATTATGGAAAAATATTCTGTAACCTTT
ATAAGTAGGCATAACAGTTATAATCATAACATACTGTTTTTTCTTACTCCACACAGGCATAGAGTGTCTG
CTATTAATAACTATGCTCAAAAATTGTGTACCTTTAGCTTTTTAATTTGTAAAGGGGTTAATAAGGAATA
TTTGATGTATAGTGCCTTGACTAGAGATCATAATCAGCCATACCACATTTGTAGAGGTTTTACTTGCTTT
AAAAAACCTCCCACACCTCCCCCTGAACCTGAAACATAAAATGAATGCAATTGTTGTTGTTAACTTGTTT
ATTGCAGCTTATAATGGTTACAAATAAAGCAATAGCATCACAAATTTCACAAATAAAGCATTTTTTTCAC
TGCATTCTAGTTGTGGTTTGTCCAAACTCATCAATGTATCTTATCATGTCTGGATCAACTGGATAACTCA
AGCTAACCAAAATCATCCCAAACTTCCCACCCCATACCCTATTACCACTGCCAATTACCTGTGGTTTCAT
TTACTCTAAACCTGTGATTCCTCTGAATTATTTTCATTTTAAAGAAATTGTATTTGTTAAATATGTACTA
CAAACTTAGTAGTTGGAAGGGCTAATTCACTCCCAAAGAAGACAAGATATCCTTGATCTGTGGATCTACC
ACACACAAGGCTACTTCCCTGATTAGCAGAACTACACACCAGGGCCAGGGGTCAGATATCCACTGACCTT
TGGATGGTGCTACAAGCTAGTACCAGTTGAGCCAGATAAGGTAGAAGAGGCCAATAAAGGAGAGAACACC
AGCTTGTTACACCCTGTGAGCCTGCATGGGATGGATGACCCGGAGAGAGAAGTGTTAGAGTGGAGGTTTG
ACAGCCGCCTAGCATTTCATCACGTGGCCCGAGAGCTGCATCCGGAGTACTTCAAGAACTGC
Features (pLannotate 1.2.2; 34 found; start..end, strand, type, name):
     48..305     +  LTR            5' LTR (truncated): truncated 5' long terminal repeat (LTR) from HIV-1
    352..477     +  misc_feature   HIV-1 Ψ: packaging signal of human immunodeficiency virus type 1
    461..799     +  CDS            HIV-1 gag (fragment): gag protein from human immunodeficiency virus 1; gag
    974..1207    +  misc_feature   RRE: The Rev response element (RRE) of HIV-1 allows for Rev-dependent mRNA export from the nucleus to the cytoplasm.
   1584..1684    +  CDS            Rev (fragment): human immunodeficiency virus 1 (HIV-1) Rev protein; rev; enhances nuclear export of unspliced and incompletely spliced viral mRNAs
   1721..1838    +  misc_feature   cPPT/CTS: central polypurine tract and central termination sequence of HIV-1
   1875..1907    -  misc_feature   MCS (fragment): pBluescript multiple cloning site
   1991..2398    +  promoter       SFFV promoter: spleen focus-forming virus long terminal repeat (LTR) promoter
   2443..3387    +  CDS            CALU: CALU_HUMAN - Experimental evidence at protein level: Swiss-Prot protein existence level 1. Involved in regulation of vitamin K-dependent carboxylation of multiple N-terminal glutamate residues. Seems to inhibit gamma- carboxylase GGCX. Binds 7 calcium ions with a low affinity (By similarity). From Homo sapiens (Human).
   3402..3432    +  misc_feature   MCS (fragment): pUC18/19 multiple cloning site
   3433..3451    +  misc_feature   MCS (fragment): pBluescript multiple cloning site
   3451..3956    +  misc_feature   WPRE (fragment): woodchuck hepatitis virus posttranscriptional regulatory element
   3949..5135    +  promoter       UbC promoter: human ubiquitin C promoter
   5171..5887    +  CDS            Emerald: Emerald is a basic (constitutively fluorescent) green fluorescent protein published in 1998, derived from Aequorea victoria. It is reported to be a very rapidly-maturing weak dimer.
   5915..5983    +  CDS            nef (fragment): NEF_HV1Z2 - Experimental evidence at protein level: Swiss-Prot protein existence level 1. Extracellular Nef protein targets CD4(+) T-lymphocytes for apoptosis by interacting with CXCR4 surface receptors. From Human immunodeficiency virus type 1 group M subtype D (isolate Z2/CDC-Z34) (HIV-1).
   5985..6218    +  LTR            3' LTR (ΔU3): self-inactivating 3' long terminal repeat (LTR) from HIV-1
   6243..6261    -  promoter       SP6 promoter: promoter for bacteriophage SP6 RNA polymerase
   6489..6768    +  CDS            TcR (fragment): tetracycline efflux protein; tet; confers resistance to tetracycline
   6769..6817    -  misc_feature   bom (fragment): basis of mobility region from pBR322
   6919..6954    -  CDS            rop (fragment): Rop protein, which maintains plasmids at low copy number; rop
   7049..7153    +  promoter       AmpR promoter: bla
   7154..8014    +  CDS            AmpR: β-lactamase; bla; confers resistance to ampicillin, carbenicillin, and related antibiotics
   8185..8773    +  rep_origin     ori: high-copy-number ColE1/pMB1/pBR322/pUC origin of replication
   8956..9012    +  CDS            lacI (fragment): lac repressor; lacI; The lac repressor binds to the lac operator to inhibit transcription in E. coli. This inhibition can be relieved by adding lactose or isopropyl-β-D-thiogalactopyranoside (IPTG).
   9019..9348    +  promoter       SV40 promoter: SV40 enhancer and early promoter
   9548..9667    +  CDS            gpt (fragment): XGPT_ECOLI - Also known as gpp, gxu. Experimental evidence at protein level: Swiss-Prot protein existence level 1. Purine salvage pathway enzyme that catalyzes the transfer of the ribosyl-5-phosphate group from 5-phospho-alpha-D-ribose 1- diphosphate (PRPP) to the N9 position of the 6-oxopurines guanine and xanthine to form the corresponding ribonucleotides GMP (guanosine 5'- monophosphate) and XMP (xanthosine 5'-monophosphate), with the release of PPi. To a lesser extent, also acts on hypoxanthine (PubMed:9100006, PubMed:3886014). Does not ribophosphorylate adenine (PubMed:3886014). From Esch
   9667..10002   +  CDS            gpt (fragment): XGPT_ECOLI - Also known as gpp, gxu. Experimental evidence at protein level: Swiss-Prot protein existence level 1. Purine salvage pathway enzyme that catalyzes the transfer of the ribosyl-5-phosphate group from 5-phospho-alpha-D-ribose 1- diphosphate (PRPP) to the N9 position of the 6-oxopurines guanine and xanthine to form the corresponding ribonucleotides GMP (guanosine 5'- monophosphate) and XMP (xanthosine 5'-monophosphate), with the release of PPi. To a lesser extent, also acts on hypoxanthine (PubMed:9100006, PubMed:3886014). Does not ribophosphorylate adenine (PubMed:3886014). From Esch
  10097..10402   +  CDS            frsA (fragment): FRSA_ECOLI - Also known as yafA. Experimental evidence at protein level: Swiss-Prot protein existence level 1. Catalyzes the hydrolysis of esters (PubMed:15808744). Displays esterase activity toward pNP-butyrate (PubMed:15808744). May stimulate mixed-acid fermentation by acting as a fermentation/respiration switch that down-regulates respiration and up- regulates fermentation rates (PubMed:15169777). From Escherichia coli (strain K12).
  10406..10480   +  CDS            small t antigen (fragment): SV40 (simian virus 40) small t antigen
  10482..10547   +  intron         small t intron: SV40 (simian virus 40) small t antigen intron
  10677..10697   +  CDS            SV40 NLS: nuclear localization signal of SV40 (simian virus 40) large T antigen
  11016..11099   +  CDS            large T antigen (fragment): large T antigen from SV40 (simian virus 40)
  11122..11256   +  polyA_signal   SV40 poly(A) signal: SV40 polyadenylation signal
  11424..11752   +  LTR            3' LTR (fragment): 3' long terminal repeat (LTR) from HIV-1
