[The description below was written by a language model from this plasmid's Addgene catalogue record and pLannotate feature annotations shown in this document.]
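Description:
pLV-SFFV-CALU-WPRE-UbC-Emerald is an HIV-1-derived lentiviral transfer plasmid for mammalian expression, built on the pLV-SFFV-MCS-WPRE-UbC-Emerald backbone, with part of the plasmid derived from a commercially built vector. It is propagated in E. coli as a high-copy plasmid through a ColE1/pUC-type origin and selected with ampicillin via the bla gene. The sequenced record is about 11.8 kb.

The viral cassette begins with a truncated 5' LTR, followed by the Ψ packaging signal with adjoining gag sequence, the Rev response element for Rev-dependent nuclear export of the genomic RNA, and the cPPT/CTS, which aids nuclear import of the reverse-transcribed genome. It ends with a ΔU3 self-inactivating 3' LTR, which removes LTR promoter activity after integration so that expression depends on the internal promoters.

Between these elements sit two independent transcription units. The spleen focus-forming virus (SFFV) LTR promoter drives the human calumenin (CALU) coding sequence, a calcium-binding protein, followed by a WPRE fragment that enhances transcript stability and expression. The human ubiquitin C promoter then drives Emerald, a rapidly maturing green fluorescent protein from Aequorea victoria. No tag on CALU is annotated.

Outside the viral cassette, the annotation detects an SV40 promoter, gpt fragments, SV40 small t intron and poly(A) sequences, and fragments of TcR, rop and bom. These appear to be backbone remnants of older vectors, and the record assigns them no function. An LTR fragment at the end of the record probably continues into the 5' LTR across the plasmid's numbering origin.

The design allows CALU overexpression in transduced cells, with Emerald fluorescence marking those cells independently of CALU. The record does not state a specific target cell type or experiment.
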