Addgene plasmid #225951: pLV-SFFV-CALU-WPRE-UbC-Emerald
Purpose: Lentiviral vector plasmid expressing human calumenin (CALU) under the spleen focus-forming virus (SFFV) promoter and Emerald under the Ubiquitin C (UbC) promoter
Depositing lab: Richard Eva & Bart Nieuwenhuis & Evan Reid. Depositing organization: University of Cambridge.
Backbone
  Vector backbone: pLV-SFFV-MCS-WPRE-UbC-Emerald (Addgene #211796)
  Backbone manufacturer: Bart Nieuwenhuis
  Vector type: Mammalian Expression, Lentiviral
Growth in bacteria
  Bacterial resistance: Ampicillin, 100 μg/mL
  Growth temperature: 37°C
  Growth strain: NEB Stable
  Copy number: High Copy
Gene/Insert 1
  Gene/Insert name: CALU (alt name: Calumenin)
  Species: H. sapiens (human)
  Insert size (bp): 972
  Entrez Gene: CALU
  Promoter: SFFV
  Cloning method: Unknown
  Sequencing primers: 5′ n/a
Gene/Insert 2
  Gene/Insert name: Emerald (alt name: EmGFP)
  Species: A. victoria
  Insert size (bp): 717
  Promoter: UbC
  Cloning method: Unknown
  Sequencing primers: 5′ n/a
Resource information
  A portion of this plasmid was derived from a plasmid made by: VectorBuilder
Terms and licenses: Academic/Nonprofit Terms; Industry Terms: Not Available to Industry
How to cite: pLV-SFFV-CALU-WPRE-UbC-Emerald was a gift from Richard Eva & Bart Nieuwenhuis & Evan Reid (Addgene plasmid # 225951 ; http://n2t.net/addgene:225951 ; RRID:Addgene_225951)
